Addgene plasmid #136362: pET48 AtGUN1-SMR2
Purpose: Bacterial expression of recombinant Arabidopsis thaliana GUN1 (amino acids 781 to 918)
Depositing lab: Tatsuru Masuda. Depositing organization: University of Tokyo, Graduate School of Arts and Sciences. Publication: The retrograde signaling protein GUN1 regulates tetrapyrrole biosynthesis. Shimizu T, Kacprzak SM, Mochizuki N, Nagatani A, Watanabe S, Shimada T, Tanaka K, Hayashi Y, Arai M, Leister D, Okamoto H, Terry MJ, Masuda T. Proc Natl Acad Sci U S A. 2019 Dec 3;116(49):24900-24906. doi: 10.1073/pnas.1911251116. Epub 2019 Nov 15. PubMed 31732672.
Backbone
  Vector backbone: pET48(+)
  Backbone manufacturer: Novagen
  Vector type: Bacterial Expression
Growth in bacteria
  Bacterial resistance: Kanamycin, 50 μg/mL
  Growth temperature: 37°C
  Growth strain: DH5alpha
  Growth instructions: Use BL21 (DE3) for protein expression.
  Copy number: High Copy
Gene/Insert
  Gene/Insert name: cDNA of Arabidopsis thaliana GUN1 corresponding to amino acids 781 to 918
  Species: A. thaliana (mustard weed)
  Insert size (bp): 1311
  Entrez Gene: GUN1 (a.k.a. AT2G31400, T28P16.11, T28P16_11, genomes uncoupled 1)
  Promoter: T7
  Tag / fusion protein: TRX-His (N terminal on backbone)
  Cloning method: Restriction Enzyme; 5′ cloning site EcoRI (not destroyed); 3′ cloning site SalI (not destroyed)
  Sequencing primers: 5′ T7 forward; 3′ T7 reverse
Terms and licenses: Academic/Nonprofit Terms; Industry Terms: Not Available to Industry
How to cite: pET48 AtGUN1-SMR2 was a gift from Tatsuru Masuda (Addgene plasmid # 136362 ; http://n2t.net/addgene:136362 ; RRID:Addgene_136362)
