[The description below was written by a language model from this plasmid's Addgene catalogue record and pLannotate feature annotations shown in this document.]
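Description:
pET48 AtGUN1-SMR2 is a bacterial expression plasmid built on the Novagen pET48(+) backbone for producing a recombinant fragment of the Arabidopsis thaliana retrograde signalling protein GUN1 (AT2G31400), covering amino acids 781 to 918. The plasmid name suggests this region corresponds to an SMR domain, although the record does not say so explicitly. The sequenced plasmid is 5,990 nt. It replicates through a ColE1/pBR322-type origin accompanied by the bom and rop elements, and it is selected with kanamycin via an aminoglycoside phosphotransferase gene. An f1 origin is also present, along with short tetracycline-resistance remnants left over from the pBR322 lineage.

Expression is driven by a T7 promoter fused to a lac operator, followed by the phage T7 gene 10 ribosome binding site. A plasmid-borne lacI gene supplies repressor, so transcription stays off until IPTG is added in a host that provides T7 RNA polymerase; the record names BL21(DE3) for expression. The open reading frame begins with E. coli thioredoxin as a solubility partner, followed by a His tag for metal-affinity purification and an HRV 3C (PreScission) protease site that allows the N-terminal fusion to be removed. The GUN1 segment, cloned between EcoRI and SalI, comes next. The annotated GUN1 match spans about 417 nt, consistent with 138 residues, whereas the catalogue lists an insert size of 1311 bp, a discrepancy the record does not explain. An S-tag sequence lies downstream of the insert before the T7 terminator, but whether it is translated in frame is not stated. The construct serves to make purified GUN1 C-terminal protein, in the context of work on GUN1 and tetrapyrrole biosynthesis.
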