Features (pLannotate 1.2.2; 22 found; start..end, strand, type, name):
    265..283     +  promoter       T7 promoter: promoter for bacteriophage T7 RNA polymerase
    284..308     +  protein_bind   lac operator: The lac repressor binds to the lac operator to inhibit transcription in E. coli. This inhibition can be relieved by adding lactose or isopropyl-β-D-thiogalactopyranoside (IPTG). lac repressor encoded by lacI
    323..345     +  RBS            RBS: efficient ribosome binding site from bacteriophage T7 gene 10 (Olins and Rangwala, 1989)
    353..679     +  CDS            TrxA: E. coli thioredoxin; trxA
    761..778     +  CDS            7xHis (fragment): 6xHis affinity tag
    788..811     +  CDS            HRV 3C site: recognition and cleavage site for human rhinovirus 3C and PreScission proteases
    830..1246    +  CDS            PP178_ARATH (fragment): Experimental evidence at transcript level: Swiss-Prot protein existence level 2. From Arabidopsis thaliana (Mouse-ear cress).
   1297..1341    +  CDS            S-Tag: affinity and epitope tag derived from pancreatic ribonuclease A
   1385..1428    +  CDS            SET1 (fragment): solubility-enhancement tag derived from T7 phage gene 10B
   1436..1483    +  terminator     T7 terminator: transcription terminator for bacteriophage T7 RNA polymerase
   1520..1948    +  rep_origin     f1 ori (sequence partly withheld): f1 bacteriophage origin of replication; arrow indicates direction of (+) strand synthesis
   2001..2058    +  promoter       AmpR promoter (fragment): bla
   2067..2882    -  CDS            KanR: aminoglycoside phosphotransferase; aph(3')-Ia; confers resistance to kanamycin in bacteria or G418 (Geneticin®) in eukaryotes
   3004..3592    +  rep_origin     ori: high-copy-number ColE1/pMB1/pBR322/pUC origin of replication
   3778..3917    -  misc_feature   bom: basis of mobility region from pBR322
   4019..4210    -  CDS            rop: Rop protein, which maintains plasmids at low copy number; rop
   4227..4607    +  CDS            YPB1_ECOLX: Protein predicted: Swiss-Prot protein existence level 4. From Escherichia coli.
   4669..4733    -  CDS            TcR (fragment): tetracycline efflux protein; tet; confers resistance to tetracycline
   4748..4769    -  protein_bind   CAP binding site: CAP binding activates transcription in the presence of cAMP. E. coli catabolite activator protein
   4782..5864    -  CDS            lacI: lac repressor; lacI; The lac repressor binds to the lac operator to inhibit transcription in E. coli. This inhibition can be relieved by adding lactose or isopropyl-β-D-thiogalactopyranoside (IPTG).
   5865..5942    -  promoter       lacI promoter: lacI
   5950..239     -  CDS            TcR (fragment) (across the origin): tetracycline efflux protein; tet; confers resistance to tetracycline
>Addgene plasmid #136362 | pET48 AtGUN1-SMR2 | addgene full sequence | sequence record 271171 | Addgene NGS Result
CCAGTAGTAGGTTGAGGCCGTTGAGCACCGCCGCCGCAAGGAATGGTGCATGCAAGGAGATGGCGCCCAA
CAGTCCCCCGGCCACGGGGCCTGCCACCATACCCACGCCGAAACAAGCGCTCATGAGCCCGAAGTGGCGA
GCCCGATCTTCCCCATCGGTGATGTCGGCGATATAGGCGCCAGCAACCGCACCTGTGGCGCCGGTGATGC
CGGCCACGATGCGTCCGGCGTAGAGGATCGAGATCGATCTCGATCCCGCGAAATTAATACGACTCACTAT
AGGGGAATTGTGAGCGGATAACAATTCCCCTCTAGAAATAATTTTGTTTAACTTTAAGAAGGAGATATAC
ATATGAGCGATAAAATTATTCACCTGACTGACGACAGTTTTGACACGGATGTACTCAAAGCGGACGGGGC
GATCCTCGTCGATTTCTGGGCAGAGTGGTGCGGTCCGTGCAAAATGATCGCCCCGATTCTGGATGAAATC
GCTGACGAATATCAGGGCAAACTGACCGTTGCAAAACTGAACATCGATCAAAACCCTGGCACTGCGCCGA
AATATGGCATCCGTGGTATCCCGACTCTGCTGCTGTTCAAAAACGGTGAAGTGGCGGCAACCAAAGTGGG
TGCACTGTCTAAAGGTCAGTTGAAAGAGTTCCTCGACGCTAACCTGGCCGGTTCTGGTTCTGGCCATACT
AGTGGTGGTGGCGGTTCTAATAACAATCCTCCTACTCCTACTCCATCTAGTGGTTCTGGTCATCACCATC
ACCATCACTCCGCGGCTCTTGAAGTCCTCTTTCAGGGACCCGGGTACCAGGATCCGAATTCAGATTCTTG
CTTGGACTTACACCTCATGTCTTCTGGAGCTGCACGTGCAATGGTCCATGCGTGGCTACTAAACATACGC
TCCATTGTCTATGAAGGTCATGAGTTACCTAAAGTCTTGAGTATATTGACTGGCTGGGGGAAACACAGCA
AAGTGGTTGGAGACGGAGCACTAAGACGAGCGGTTGAAGTTCTTTTGAGGGGAATGGATGCACCATTCCA
CCTGTCAAAATGCAACATGGGACGGTTCACATCAAGCGGTTCGGTGGTAGCAACTTGGCTGCGTGAATCA
GCCACACTGAAACTCTTAATCCTCCATGACCACATAACAACCGCCACAGCTACTACTACAACAATGAAAT
CAACAGACCAACAACAACGGAAACAGACGTCGTTTGCTTTACAGCCTCTTCTTTTGTAGTCGACAAGCTT
GCGGCCGCAGAGCTCGCTCTGGTGCCACGCGGTAGTAAAGAAACCGCTGCTGCTAAATTCGAACGCCAGC
ACATGGACAGCTCTACTTCTGCTGCTCTCGAGGCTTAATTAACCTAGGCTGCTAAACAAAGCCCGAAAGG
AAGCTGAGTTGGCTGCTGCCACCGCTGAGCAATAACTAGCATAACCCCTTGGGGCCTCTAAACGGGTCTT
GAGGGGTTTTTTGCTGAAAGGAGGAACTATATCCGGATTGGCGAATGGG
[124 nt withheld, positions 1520-1643]
C
[91 nt withheld, positions 1645-1735]
A
[49 nt withheld, positions 1737-1785]
CCTTTGACGTTGGAGTCCACGTTCTTT
[37 nt withheld, positions 1813-1849]
ACCCTATCTCGGTCTATTCTTTTGATTTATAAGGGATTTTGCCGATTTCGGCCTATTGGTTAAAAAATGA
GCTGATTTAACAAAAATTTAACGCGAATTTTAACAAAATATTAACGCTTACAATTTAGGTGGCACTTTTC
GGGGAAATGTGCGCGGAACCCCTATTTGTTTATTTTTCTAAATACATTCAAATATGTATCCGCTCATGAA
TTAATTCTTAGAAAAACTCATCGAGCATCAAATGAAACTGCAATTTATTCATATCAGGATTATCAATACC
ATATTTTTGAAAAAGCCGTTTCTGTAATGAAGGAGAAAACTCACCGAGGCAGTTCCATAGGATGGCAAGA
TCCTGGTATCGGTCTGCGATTCCGACTCGTCCAACATCAATACAACCTATTAATTTCCCCTCGTCAAAAA
TAAGGTTATCAAGTGAGAAATCACCATGAGTGACGACTGAATCCGGTGAGAATGGCAAAAGTTTATGCAT
TTCTTTCCAGACTTGTTCAACAGGCCAGCCATTACGCTCGTCATCAAAATCACTCGCATCAACCAAACCG
TTATTCATTCGTGATTGCGCCTGAGCGAGACGAAATACGCGATCACTGTTAAAAGGACAATTACAAACAG
GAATCGAATGCAACCGGCGCAGGAACACTGCCAGCGCATCAACAATATTTTCACCTGAATCAGGATATTC
TTCTAATACCTGGAATGCTGTTTTGCCGGGGATCGCAGTGGTGAGTAACCATGCATCATCAGGAGTACGG
ATAAAATGCTTGATGGTCGGAAGAGGCATAAATTCCGTCAGCCAGTTTAGTCTGACCATCTCATCTGTAA
CATCATTGGCAACGCTACCTTTGCCATGTTTCAGAAACAACTCTGGCGCATCGGGCTTCCCATACAATCG
ATAGATTGTCGCACCTGATTGCCCGACATTATCGCGAGCCCATTTATACCCATATAAATCAGCATCCATG
TTGGAATTTAATCGCGGCCTAGAGCAAGACGTTTCCCGTTGAATATGGCTCATAACACCCCTTGTATTAC
TGTTTATGTAAGCAGACAGTTTTATTGTTCATGACCAAAATCCCTTAACGTGAGTTTTCGTTCCACTGAG
CGTCAGACCCCGTAGAAAAGATCAAAGGATCTTCTTGAGATCCTTTTTTTCTGCGCGTAATCTGCTGCTT
GCAAACAAAAAAACCACCGCTACCAGCGGTGGTTTGTTTGCCGGATCAAGAGCTACCAACTCTTTTTCCG
AAGGTAACTGGCTTCAGCAGAGCGCAGATACCAAATACTGTCCTTCTAGTGTAGCCGTAGTTAGGCCACC
ACTTCAAGAACTCTGTAGCACCGCCTACATACCTCGCTCTGCTAATCCTGTTACCAGTGGCTGCTGCCAG
TGGCGATAAGTCGTGTCTTACCGGGTTGGACTCAAGACGATAGTTACCGGATAAGGCGCAGCGGTCGGGC
TGAACGGGGGGTTCGTGCACACAGCCCAGCTTGGAGCGAACGACCTACACCGAACTGAGATACCTACAGC
GTGAGCTATGAGAAAGCGCCACGCTTCCCGAAGGGAGAAAGGCGGACAGGTATCCGGTAAGCGGCAGGGT
CGGAACAGGAGAGCGCACGAGGGAGCTTCCAGGGGGAAACGCCTGGTATCTTTATAGTCCTGTCGGGTTT
CGCCACCTCTGACTTGAGCGTCGATTTTTGTGATGCTCGTCAGGGGGGCGGAGCCTATGGAAAAACGCCA
GCAACGCGGCCTTTTTACGGTTCCTGGCCTTTTGCTGGCCTTTTGCTCACATGTTCTTTCCTGCGTTATC
CCCTGATTCTGTGGATAACCGTATTACCGCCTTTGAGTGAGCTGATACCGCTCGCCGCAGCCGAACGACC
GAGCGCAGCGAGTCAGTGAGCGAGGAAGCGGAAGAGCGCCTGATGCGGTATTTTCTCCTTACGCATCTGT
GCGGTATTTCACACCGCAATGGTGCACTCTCAGTACAATCTGCTCTGATGCCGCATAGTTAAGCCAGTAT
ACACTCCGCTATCGCTACGTGACTGGGTCATGGCTGCGCCCCGACACCCGCCAACACCCGCTGACGCGCC
CTGACGGGCTTGTCTGCTCCCGGCATCCGCTTACAGACAAGCTGTGACCGTCTCCGGGAGCTGCATGTGT
CAGAGGTTTTCACCGTCATCACCGAAACGCGCGAGGCAGCTGCGGTAAAGCTCATCAGCGTGGTCGTGAA
GCGATTCACAGATGTCTGCCTGTTCATCCGCGTCCAGCTCGTTGAGTTTCTCCAGAAGCGTTAATGTCTG
GCTTCTGATAAAGCGGGCCATGTTAAGGGCGGTTTTTTCCTGTTTGGTCACTGATGCCTCCGTGTAAGGG
GGATTTCTGTTCATGGGGGTAATGATACCGATGAAACGAGAGAGGATGCTCACGATACGGGTTACTGATG
ATGAACATGCCCGGTTACTGGAACGTTGTGAGGGTAAACAACTGGCGGTATGGATGCGGCGGGACCAGAG
AAAAATCACTCAGGGTCAATGCCAGCGCTTCGTTAATACAGATGTAGGTGTTCCACAGGGTAGCCAGCAG
CATCCTGCGATGCAGATCCGGAACATAATGGTGCAGGGCGCTGACTTCCGCGTTTCCAGACTTTACGAAA
CACGGAAACCGAAGACCATTCATGTTGTTGCTCAGGTCGCAGACGTTTTGCAGCAGCAGTCGCTTCACGT
TCGCTCGCGTATCGGTGATTCATTCTGCTAACCAGTAAGGCAACCCCGCCAGCCTAGCCGGGTCCTCAAC
GACAGGAGCACGATCATGCTAGTCATGCCCCGCGCCCACCGGAAGGAGCTGACTGGGTTGAAGGCTCTCA
AGGGCATCGGTCGAGATCCCGGTGCCTAATGAGTGAGCTAACTTACATTAATTGCGTTGCGCTCACTGCC
CGCTTTCCAGTCGGGAAACCTGTCGTGCCAGCTGCATTAATGAATCGGCCAACGCGCGGGGAGAGGCGGT
TTGCGTATTGGGCGCCAGGGTGGTTTTTCTTTTCACCAGTGAGACGGGCAACAGCTGATTGCCCTTCACC
GCCTGGCCCTGAGAGAGTTGCAGCAAGCGGTCCACGCTGGTTTGCCCCAGCAGGCGAAAATCCTGTTTGA
TGGTGGTTAACGGCGGGATATAACATGAGCTGTCTTCGGTATCGTCGTATCCCACTACCGAGATGTCCGC
ACCAACGCGCAGCCCGGACTCGGTAATGGCGCGCATTGCGCCCAGCGCCATCTGATCGTTGGCAACCAGC
ATCGCAGTGGGAACGATGCCCTCATTCAGCATTTGCATGGTTTGTTGAAAACCGGACATGGCACTCCAGT
CGCCTTCCCGTTCCGCTATCGGCTGAATTTGATTGCGAGTGAGATATTTATGCCAGCCAGCCAGACGCAG
ACGCGCCGAGACAGAACTTAATGGGCCCGCTAACAGCGCGATTTGCTGGTGACCCAATGCGACCAGATGC
TCCACGCCCAGTCGCGTACCGTCTTCATGGGAGAAAATAATACTGTTGATGGGTGTCTGGTCAGAGACAT
CAAGAAATAACGCCGGAACATTAGTGCAGGCAGCTTCCACAGCAATGGCATCCTGGTCATCCAGCGGATA
GTTAATGATCAGCCCACTGACGCGTTGCGCGAGAAGATTGTGCACCGCCGCTTTACAGGCTTCGACGCCG
CTTCGTTCTACCATCGACACCACCACGCTGGCACCCAGTTGATCGGCGCGAGATTTAATCGCCGCGACAA
TTTGCGACGGCGCGTGCAGGGCCAGACTGGAGGTGGCAACGCCAATCAGCAACGACTGTTTGCCCGCCAG
TTGTTGTGCCACGCGGTTGGGAATGTAATTCAGCTCCGCCATCGCCGCTTCCACTTTTTCCCGCGTTTTC
GCAGAAACGTGGCTGGCCTGGTTCACCACGCGGGAAACGGTCTGATAAGAGACACCGGCATACTCTGCGA
CATCGTATAACGTTACTGGTTTCACATTCACCACCCTGAATTGACTCTCTTCCGGGCGCTATCATGCCAT
ACCGCGAAAGGTTTTGCGCCATTCGATGGTGTCCGGGATCTCGACGCTCTCCCTTATGCGACTCCTGCAT
TAGGAAGCAGC
